Addgene plasmid #42202: pcDNA3 c-SRC (WT)
Depositing lab: Robert Lefkowitz. Depositing organization: Duke University. Publication: Beta-arrestin-dependent formation of beta2 adrenergic receptor-Src protein kinase complexes. Luttrell LM, Ferguson SS, Daaka Y, Miller WE, Maudsley S, Della Rocca GJ, Lin F, Kawakatsu H, Owada K, Luttrell DK, Caron MG, Lefkowitz RJ. Science. 1999 Jan 29. 283(5402):655-61. 10.1126/science.283.5402.655 PubMed 9924018.
Backbone
  Vector backbone: pcDNA3
  Backbone manufacturer: Invitrogen
  Backbone size w/o insert (bp): 5446
  Total vector size (bp): 7000
  Vector type: Mammalian Expression
  Selectable markers: Neomycin (select with G418)
Growth in bacteria
  Bacterial resistance: Ampicillin, 100 μg/mL
  Growth temperature: 37°C
  Growth strain: DH5alpha
  Copy number: High Copy
Gene/Insert
  Gene/Insert name: c-SRC (alt names: SRC; sarcoma (Schmidt-Ruppin A-2) viral oncogene homolog; p60-Src)
  Species: H. sapiens (human)
  Insert size (bp): 1600
  Mutation: L176F mutation compared to reference sequence NM_005417.3. See c-SRC supplementary sequence information file for more details
  GenBank ID: NM_005417.3 AAA60584.1
  Entrez Gene: SRC (a.k.a. ASV, SRC1, THC6, c-SRC, p60-Src)
  Promoter: CMV
  Cloning method: Restriction Enzyme; 5′ cloning site HindIII (not destroyed); 3′ cloning site NotI (not destroyed)
  Sequencing primers: 5′ CMV-F; 3′ BGH-rev
Terms and licenses: Academic/Nonprofit Terms; Industry Terms: Not Available to Industry
Depositor comments: A 1.3kb HindIII-BamHI fragment and a 0.3kb BamHI-NotI fragment were subcloned from pBS/KS c-SRC into pcDNA3 via HindIII/NotI
How to cite: pcDNA3 c-SRC (WT) was a gift from Robert Lefkowitz (Addgene plasmid # 42202 ; http://n2t.net/addgene:42202 ; RRID:Addgene_42202)
