[The description below was written by a language model from this plasmid's Addgene catalogue record and pLannotate feature annotations shown in this document.]
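Description:
pcDNA3 c-SRC (WT) is a mammalian expression plasmid of about 7.0 kb built on the Invitrogen pcDNA3 backbone and carrying the human c-SRC cDNA, which encodes the non-receptor tyrosine kinase p60-Src. The roughly 1.6 kb insert was assembled from two fragments taken from a pBluescript-type c-SRC clone and placed between the HindIII and NotI sites, both of which remain intact. Although designated wild type, the record notes an L176F difference relative to the human reference sequence. No epitope tag or fusion partner is annotated, so the protein appears to be expressed in its native form.

Transcription of SRC in mammalian cells is driven by the human cytomegalovirus immediate early enhancer and promoter and terminated by the bovine growth hormone polyadenylation signal. T7 and SP6 phage promoters flank the cloning site, with T7 lying upstream of the coding sequence, so it could be used for in vitro sense transcription. A separate cassette, made up of the SV40 early promoter, the neomycin phosphotransferase gene and an SV40 poly(A) signal, allows G418 selection of stably transfected cells. In E. coli the plasmid is maintained at high copy through a ColE1/pUC-type origin and selected with ampicillin through β-lactamase; an f1 origin is also present. Small annotated fragments such as lac regulatory elements, a ble remnant and a short HIV-1 LTR match look like backbone remnants or annotation artefacts rather than functional parts.

The associated publication concerns beta-arrestin-dependent complexes between the beta2 adrenergic receptor and Src, so the construct suits transient or stable overexpression of Src in studies of kinase signalling downstream of G protein-coupled receptors.
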