Features (pLannotate 1.2.2; 21 found; start..end, strand, type, name):
    306..734     -  rep_origin     f1 ori (sequence partly withheld): f1 bacteriophage origin of replication; arrow indicates direction of (+) strand synthesis
    755..776     -  promoter       SV40 promoter (fragment): SV40 enhancer and early promoter
    780..1004    -  polyA_signal   bGH poly(A) signal: bovine growth hormone polyadenylation signal
   1030..1048    +  promoter       SP6 promoter: promoter for bacteriophage SP6 RNA polymerase
   1100..2707    -  CDS            SRC: SRC_HUMAN - Also known as SRC1. Experimental evidence at protein level: Swiss-Prot protein existence level 1. Non-receptor protein tyrosine kinase which is activated following engagement of many different classes of cellular receptors including immune response receptors, integrins and other adhesion receptors, receptor protein tyrosine kinases, G protein-coupled receptors as well as cytokine receptors. Participates in signaling pathways that control a diverse spectrum of biological activities including gene transcription, immune response, cell adhesion, cell cycle progression, apoptosis, migra
   2722..2740    -  promoter       T7 promoter: promoter for bacteriophage T7 RNA polymerase
   2756..2789    -  LTR            5' LTR (truncated) (fragment): truncated 5' long terminal repeat (LTR) from HIV-1
   2785..2988    -  promoter       CMV promoter: human cytomegalovirus (CMV) immediate early promoter
   2989..3368    -  enhancer       CMV enhancer: human cytomegalovirus immediate early enhancer
   3523..3575    +  misc_feature   bom (fragment): basis of mobility region from pBR322
   3634..3738    +  promoter       AmpR promoter: bla
   3739..4599    +  CDS            AmpR: β-lactamase; bla; confers resistance to ampicillin, carbenicillin, and related antibiotics
   4770..5358    +  rep_origin     ori: high-copy-number ColE1/pMB1/pBR322/pUC origin of replication
   5541..5633    +  CDS            lacI (fragment): lac repressor; lacI; The lac repressor binds to the lac operator to inhibit transcription in E. coli. This inhibition can be relieved by adding lactose or isopropyl-β-D-thiogalactopyranoside (IPTG).
   5646..5667    +  protein_bind   CAP binding site: CAP binding activates transcription in the presence of cAMP. E. coli catabolite activator protein
   5682..5712    +  promoter       lac promoter: promoter for the E. coli lac operon
   5720..5736    +  protein_bind   lac operator: The lac repressor binds to the lac operator to inhibit transcription in E. coli. This inhibition can be relieved by adding lactose or isopropyl-β-D-thiogalactopyranoside (IPTG). lac repressor encoded by lacI
   5809..5930    -  polyA_signal   SV40 poly(A) signal: SV40 polyadenylation signal
   5925..6083    -  CDS            ble (fragment): BLE_KLEPN - Experimental evidence at protein level: Swiss-Prot protein existence level 1. Binding protein with a strong affinity to the bleomycin family of antibiotics. Binds to CL990; an antimitotic-antibiotic compound. From Klebsiella pneumoniae.
   6107..6898    -  CDS            neo: KKA2_KLEPN - Also known as kan, nptII. Experimental evidence at protein level: Swiss-Prot protein existence level 1. Resistance to kanamycin, neomycin, paromomycin, ribostamycin, butirosin and gentamicin B. From Klebsiella pneumoniae.
   6965..292     -  promoter       SV40 promoter (across the origin): SV40 enhancer and early promoter
>Addgene plasmid #42202 | pcDNA3 c-SRC (WT) | addgene full sequence | sequence record 350823 | Addgene NGS Result
ACTTCTGGAATAGCTCAGAGGCAGAGGCGGCCTCGGCCTCTGCATAAATAAAAAAAATTAGTCAGCCATG
GGGCGGAGAATGGGCGGAACTGGGCGGAGTTAGGGGCGGGATGGGCGGAGTTAGGGGCGGGACTATGGTT
GCTGACTAATTGAGATGCATGCTTTGCATACTTCTGCCTGCTGGGGAGCCTGGGGACTTTCCACACCTGG
TTGCTGACTAATTGAGATGCATGCTTTGCATACTTCTGCCTGCTGGGGAGCCTGGGGACTTTCCACACCC
TAACTGACACACATTCCACAGAATTAATTCGCGTTAAATTTTTGTTAAATCAGCTCATTTTTTAACCAAT
AGGCCGAAATCGGCAAAATCCCTTATAAATCAAAAGAATAGACCGAGATAGGGT
[37 nt withheld, positions 405-441]
AAAGAACGTGGACTCCAACGTCAAAGG
[49 nt withheld, positions 469-517]
T
[91 nt withheld, positions 519-609]
G
[124 nt withheld, positions 611-734]
GGGGATACCCCCTAGAGCCCCAGCTGGTTCTTTCCGCCTCAGAAGCCATAGAGCCCACCGCATCCCCAGC
ATGCCTGCTATTGTCTTCCCAATCCTCCCCCTTGCTGTCCTGCCCCACCCCACCCCCCAGAATAGAATGA
CACCTACTCAGACAATGCGATGCAATTTCCTCATTTTATTAGGAAAGGACAGTGGGAGTGGCACCTTCCA
GGGTCAAGGAAGGCACGGGGGAGGGGCAAACAACAGATGGCTGGCAACTAGAAGGCACAGTCGAGGCTGA
TCAGCGAGCTCTAGCATTTAGGTGACACTATAGAATAGGGCCCTCTAGATGCATGCTCGAGCGGCCGCTC
TAGCGCCTGTGCCTAGAGGTTCTCCCCGGGCTGGTACTGGGGCTCGGTGGACGTGAAGTAGTCCTCCAGG
AAGGCCTGCAGGTACTCGAAGGTGGGCCGCTCCTCAGGCTCCTTCCGCCAGCACTGGCACATGAGGTCGT
GCAGGGACTCGGGACACTCCGGCGGGCAGGGCATCCGGTAGCCCCGCTCCACCTGGTCCAGCACCTCGCG
GTTCACCATCCCAGGGTAGGGCACCCGTCCCTTTGTGGTGAGCTCAGTCAGCAGGATCCCGAAGGACCAC
ACGTCCGACTTGATGGTGAAGCGGCCATAGAGGGCAGCTTCTGGAGCCGTCCACTTGATGGGGAATTTGG
CACCTTGCCGCGCCGTGTACTCATTGTCTTCAATGAGCCGAGCCAGCCCAAAGTCGGCCACTTTGCACAC
CAGGTTCTCTCCCACCAGGATGTTGGCTGCACGAAGGTCCCGGTGGACGTAGTTCATCCGCTCCACGTAC
GCCATGCCTGAGGCGATCTGAGCAGCCATGTCCACCAGCTGAGGCAGCCGCAGGTACTTGCCTGTCTCCC
CCTTGAGAAAGTCCAGCAAACTCCCCTTGCTCATGTACTCCGTGACGATGTAAATGGGCTCCTCTGAAAC
CACAGCATACAACTGCACCAGCTTCTCATGCCTCAGCTTCTTCATGACCTGGGCCTCCTGCAGGAAGGCC
TCTGGAGACATCGTGCCAGGCTTCAGGGTTTTGATGGCCACCCTGGTGGTACCGTTCCAGGTCCCCATCC
ACACCTCGCCAAAGCAGCCCTGGCCCAGCTTGACCTCCAGCCGCAGCGACTCCCGAGGGATCTCCCAGGC
ATCCTTGGCCAGGCCCTGAGTCTGCGGCTTGGACGTGGGGCACACGGTGGTGAGGCGGTGGCACAGGCCA
TCGGCGTGTTTGGAGTAGTAGGCCACCAGCTGCTGCAGGCTGTTGAACTGGGTGCGGGAGGTGATGTAGA
AGCCGCCGCTGTCCAGCTTGCGGATCTTGTAGTGCTTCACGTTGAGGCCCTTGGCGTTGTCGAAGTCAGA
CACTGAGAGGCAGTAGGCACCTTTCGTGGTCTCACTTTCTCGCACGAAGAAGGTCCCTCTCGGGTTCTCT
GCATTGAGCAGTAACCGCTCTGACTCCCGTCTGGTGATCTTGCCAAAATACCACTCCTCAGCCTGGATGG
AGTCGGAGGGCGCCACGTAGTTGCTGGGGATGTAGCCTGTCTGTCCTGTGCTGAGCGAGTGGGCCAGCCA
CCAGTCTCCCTCTGTGTTGTTGACAATCTGGAGCCGCTCGCCTTTCTTGAAGGACAGGTCTGTCTCCGTC
CTAGACTCATAGTCATAGAGGGCCACAAAGGTGGTCACTCCACCGGCCAGCGGGCCCGCCCTCTGCGGGG
AGGTGACGGTGTCCGAGGAGTTGAAGCCTCCGAACAGCTTGGGCTCGGCGGCCGCGGGGGCGAAGGCCGC
GCTGGGGCCGCGGTGGCCGTCGGCCGAGGCTGGCTTGCTGGGGGTCTGCGAGGCGGGGAAAGCGCCCCCG
CCAGCGCCGTGCACGTTCTCGGCGGGCTCCAGGCTGCGGCGCCGCTGGCTGGCATCCTTGGGCTTGCTCT
TGTTGCTCCCCATGAAGCTTGGGTCTCCCTATAGTGAGTCGTATTAATTTCGATAAGCCAGTAAGCAGTG
GGTTCTCTAGTTAGCCAGAGAGCTCTGCTTATATAGACCTCCCACCGTACACGCCTACCGCCCATTTGCG
TCAATGGGGCGGAGTTGTTACGACATTTTGGAAAGTCCCGTTGATTTTGGTGCCAAAACAAACTCCCATT
GACGTCAATGGGGTGGAGACTTGGAAATCCCCGTGAGTCAAACCGCTATCCACGCCCATTGATGTACTGC
CAAAACCGCATCACCATGGTAATAGCGATGACTAATACGTAGATGTACTGCCAAGTAGGAAAGTCCCATA
AGGTCATGTACTGGGCATAATGCCAGGCGGGCCATTTACCGTCATTGACGTCAATAGGGGGCGTACTTGG
CATATGATACACTTGATGTACTGCCAAGTGGGCAGTTTACCGTAAATACTCCACCCATTGACGTCAATGG
AAAGTCCCTATTGGCGTTACTATGGGAACATACGTCATTATTGACGTCAATGGGCGGGGGTCGTTGGGCG
GTCAGCCAGGCGGGCCATTTACCGTAAGTTATGTAACGCGGAACTCCATATATGGGCTATGAACTAATGA
CCCCGTAATTGATTACTATTAATAACTAGTCAATAATCAATGTCAACGCGTATATCTGGCCCGTACATCG
CGAAGCAGCGCAAAACGCCTAACCCTAAGCAGATTCTTCATGCAATTGTCGGTCAAGCCTTGCCTTGTTG
TAGCTTAAATTTTGCTCGCGCACTACTCAGCGACCTCCAACACACAAGCAGGGAGCAGATACTGGCTTAA
CTATGCGGCATCAGAGCAGATTGTACTGAGAGTGCACCATAGGGGATCGGGAGATCTCCCGATCCGTCGA
CGTCAGGTGGCACTTTTCGGGGAAATGTGCGCGGAACCCCTATTTGTTTATTTTTCTAAATACATTCAAA
TATGTATCCGCTCATGAGACAATAACCCTGATAAATGCTTCAATAATATTGAAAAAGGAAGAGTATGAGT
ATTCAACATTTCCGTGTCGCCCTTATTCCCTTTTTTGCGGCATTTTGCCTTCCTGTTTTTGCTCACCCAG
AAACGCTGGTGAAAGTAAAAGATGCTGAAGATCAGTTGGGTGCACGAGTGGGTTACATCGAACTGGATCT
CAACAGCGGTAAGATCCTTGAGAGTTTTCGCCCCGAAGAACGTTTTCCAATGATGAGCACTTTTAAAGTT
CTGCTATGTGGCGCGGTATTATCCCGTATTGACGCCGGGCAAGAGCAACTCGGTCGCCGCATACACTATT
CTCAGAATGACTTGGTTGAGTACTCACCAGTCACAGAAAAGCATCTTACGGATGGCATGACAGTAAGAGA
ATTATGCAGTGCTGCCATAACCATGAGTGATAACACTGCGGCCAACTTACTTCTGACAACGATCGGAGGA
CCGAAGGAGCTAACCGCTTTTTTGCACAACATGGGGGATCATGTAACTCGCCTTGATCGTTGGGAACCGG
AGCTGAATGAAGCCATACCAAACGACGAGCGTGACACCACGATGCCTGTAGCAATGGCAACAACGTTGCG
CAAACTATTAACTGGCGAACTACTTACTCTAGCTTCCCGGCAACAATTAATAGACTGGATGGAGGCGGAT
AAAGTTGCAGGACCACTTCTGCGCTCGGCCCTTCCGGCTGGCTGGTTTATTGCTGATAAATCTGGAGCCG
GTGAGCGTGGGTCTCGCGGTATCATTGCAGCACTGGGGCCAGATGGTAAGCCCTCCCGTATCGTAGTTAT
CTACACGACGGGGAGTCAGGCAACTATGGATGAACGAAATAGACAGATCGCTGAGATAGGTGCCTCACTG
ATTAAGCATTGGTAACTGTCAGACCAAGTTTACTCATATATACTTTAGATTGATTTAAAACTTCATTTTT
AATTTAAAAGGATCTAGGTGAAGATCCTTTTTGATAATCTCATGACCAAAATCCCTTAACGTGAGTTTTC
GTTCCACTGAGCGTCAGACCCCGTAGAAAAGATCAAAGGATCTTCTTGAGATCCTTTTTTTCTGCGCGTA
ATCTGCTGCTTGCAAACAAAAAAACCACCGCTACCAGCGGTGGTTTGTTTGCCGGATCAAGAGCTACCAA
CTCTTTTTCCGAAGGTAACTGGCTTCAGCAGAGCGCAGATACCAAATACTGTTCTTCTAGTGTAGCCGTA
GTTAGGCCACCACTTCAAGAACTCTGTAGCACCGCCTACATACCTCGCTCTGCTAATCCTGTTACCAGTG
GCTGCTGCCAGTGGCGATAAGTCGTGTCTTACCGGGTTGGACTCAAGACGATAGTTACCGGATAAGGCGC
AGCGGTCGGGCTGAACGGGGGGTTCGTGCACACAGCCCAGCTTGGAGCGAACGACCTACACCGAACTGAG
ATACCTACAGCGTGAGCTATGAGAAAGCGCCACGCTTCCCGAAGGGAGAAAGGCGGACAGGTATCCGGTA
AGCGGCAGGGTCGGAACAGGAGAGCGCACGAGGGAGCTTCCAGGGGGAAACGCCTGGTATCTTTATAGTC
CTGTCGGGTTTCGCCACCTCTGACTTGAGCGTCGATTTTTGTGATGCTCGTCAGGGGGGCGGAGCCTATG
GAAAAACGCCAGCAACGCGGCCTTTTTACGGTTCCTGGCCTTTTGCTGGCCTTTTGCTCACATGTTCTTT
CCTGCGTTATCCCCTGATTCTGTGGATAACCGTATTACCGCCTTTGAGTGAGCTGATACCGCTCGCCGCA
GCCGAACGACCGAGCGCAGCGAGTCAGTGAGCGAGGAAGCGGAAGAGCGCCCAATACGCAAACCGCCTCT
CCCCGCGCGTTGGCCGATTCATTAATGCAGCTGGCACGACAGGTTTCCCGACTGGAAAGCGGGCAGTGAG
CGCAACGCAATTAATGTGAGTTAGCTCACTCATTAGGCACCCCAGGCTTTACACTTTATGCTTCCGGCTC
GTATGTTGTGTGGAATTGTGAGCGGATAACAATTTCACACAGGAAACAGCTATGACCATGATTACGCCAA
GCTCTAGCTAGAGGTCGACGGTATACAGACATGATAAGATACATTGATGAGTTTGGACAAACCACAACTA
GAATGCAGTGAAAAAAATGCTTTATTTGTGAAATTTGTGATGCTATTGCTTTATTTGTAACCATTATAAG
CTGCAATAAACAAGTTGGGGTGGGCGAAGAACTCCAGCATGAGATCCCCGCGCTGGAGGATCATCCAGCC
GGCGTCCCGGAAAACGATTCCGAAGCCCAACCTTTCATAGAAGGCGGCGGTGGAATCGAAATCTCGTGAT
GGCAGGTTGGGCGTCGCTTGGTCGGTCATTTCGAACCCCAGAGTCCCGCTCAGAAGAACTCGTCAAGAAG
GCGATAGAAGGCGATGCGCTGCGAATCGGGAGCGGCGATACCGTAAAGCACGAGGAAGCGGTCAGCCCAT
TCGCCGCCAAGCTCTTCAGCAATATCACGGGTAGCCAACGCTATGTCCTGATAGCGGTCCGCCACACCCA
GCCGGCCACAGTCGATGAATCCAGAAAAGCGGCCATTTTCCACCATGATATTCGGCAAGCAGGCATCGCC
ATGGGTCACGACGAGATCCTCGCCGTCGGGCATGCGCGCCTTGAGCCTGGCGAACAGTTCGGCTGGCGCG
AGCCCCTGATGCTCTTCGTCCAGATCATCCTGATCGACAAGACCGGCTTCCATCCGAGTACGTGCTCGCT
CGATGCGATGTTTCGCTTGGTGGTCGAATGGGCAGGTAGCCGGATCAAGCGTATGCAGCCGCCGCATTGC
ATCAGCCATGATGGATACTTTCTCGGCAGGAGCAAGGTGAGATGACAGGAGATCCTGCCCCGGCACTTCG
CCCAATAGCAGCCAGTCCCTTCCCGCTTCAGTGACAACGTCGAGCACAGCTGCGCAAGGAACGCCCGTCG
TGGCCAGCCACGATAGCCGCGCTGCCTCGTCCTGCAGTTCATTCAGGGCACCGGACAGGTCGGTCTTGAC
AAAAAGAACCGGGCGCCCCTGCGCTGACAGCCGGAACACGGCGGCATCAGAGCAGCCGATTGTCTGTTGT
GCCCAGTCATAGCCGAATAGCCTCTCCACCCAAGCGGCCGGAGAACCTGCGTGCAATCCATCTTGTTCAA
TCATGCGAAACGATCCTCATCCTGTCTCTTGATCAGATCCGAAAATGGATATACAAGCTCCCGGGAGCTT
TTTGCAAAAGCCTAGGCCTCCAAAAAAGCCTCCTCACT
