>Addgene plasmid #42202 | pcDNA3 c-SRC (WT) | addgene partial sequence | sequence record 57549 | BGH-rev 5'-TAGAAGGCACAGTCGAGG-3'
GCATTTAGGTGACACTATAGAATAGGGCCCTCTAGATGCATGCTCGAGCGGCCGCTCTAGCGCCTGTGCC
TAGAGGTTCTCCCCGGGCTGGTACTGGGGCTCGGTGGACGTGAAGTAGTCCTCCAGGAAGGCCTGCAGGT
ACTCGAAGGTGGGCCGCTCCTCAGGCTCCTTCCGCCAGCACTGGCACATGAGGTCGTGCAGGGACTCGGG
ACACTCCGGCGGGCAGGGCATCCGGTAGCCCCGCTCCACCTGGTCCAGCACCTCGCGGTTCACCATCCCA
GGGTAGGGCACCCGTCCCTTTGTGGTGAGCTCAGTCAGCAGGATCCCGAAGGACCACACGTCCGACTTGA
TGGTGAAGCGGCCATAGAGGGCAGCTTCTGGAGCCGTCCACTTGATGGGGAATTTGGCACCTTGCCGCGC
CGTGTACTCATTGTCTTCAATGAGCCGAGCCAGCCCAAAGTCGGCCACTTTGCACACCAGGTTCTCTCCC
ACCAGGATGTTGGCTGCACGAAGGTCCCGGTGGACGTAGTTCATCCGCTCCACGTACGCCATGCCTGAGG
CGATCTGAGCAGCCATGTCCACCAGCTGAGGCAGCCGCAGGTACTTGCCTGTCTCCCCCTTGAGAAAGTC
CAGCAAACTCCCCTTGCTCATGTACTCCGTGACGATGTAAATGGGCTCCTCTGAAACCACAGCATACAAC
TGCACCAGCTTCTCATGCCTCAGCTTCTTCATGACCTGGGCCTCCTGCAGGAAGGCCTCTGGAGACATCG
TGCCAGGCTTCAGGGTTTTGATGGCCACCCTGGTGGTACCGTTCCAGGTCCCCATCCACACCTCGCCAAA
GCAGCCCTGGCCCAGCTTGAC
