>Addgene plasmid #42202 | pcDNA3 c-SRC (WT) | addgene partial sequence | sequence record 57718 | CMV-F 5'-CGCAAATGGGCGGTAGGCGTG-3'
AGCAGAGCTCTCTGGCTAACTAGAGAACCCACTGCTTACTGGCTTATCGAAATTAATACGACTCACTATA
GGGAGACCCAAGCTTCATGGGGAGCAACAAGAGCAAGCCCAAGGATGCCAGCCAGCGGCGCCGCAGCCTG
GAGCCCGCCGAGAACGTGCACGGCGCTGGCGGGGGCGCTTTCCCCGCCTCGCAGACCCCCAGCAAGCCAG
CCTCGGCCGACGGCCACCGCGGCCCCAGCGCGGCCTTCGCCCCCGCGGCCGCCGAGCCCAAGCTGTTCGG
AGGCTTCAACTCCTCGGACACCGTCACCTCCCCGCAGAGGGCGGGCCCGCTGGCCGGTGGAGTGACCACC
TTTGTGGCCCTCTATGACTATGAGTCTAGGACGGAGACAGACCTGTCCTTCAAGAAAGGCGAGCGGCTCC
AGATTGTCAACAACACAGAGGGAGACTGGTGGCTGGCCCACTCGCTCAGCACAGGACAGACAGGCTACAT
CCCCAGCAACTACGTGGCGCCCTCCGACTCCATCCAGGCTGAGGAGTGGTATTTTGGCAAGATCACCAGA
CGGGAGTCAGAGCGGTTACTGCTCAATGCAGAGAACCCGAGAGGGACCTTCTTCGTGCGAGAAAGTGAGA
CCACGAAAGGTGCCTACTGCCTCTCAGTGTCTGACTTCGACAACGCCAAGGGCCTCAACGTGAAGCACTA
CAAGATCCGCAAGCTGGACAGCGGCGGCTTCTACATCACCTCCCGCACCCAGTTCAACAGCCTGCAGCAG
CTGGTGGCCTACTACTCCAAACACGCCGATGGCCTGTGCCACCGCCTCACCACCGTG
