>Addgene plasmid #42202 | pcDNA3 c-SRC (WT) | addgene partial sequence | sequence record 102987 | T7 5'-TAATACGACTCACTATAGGG-3'
AGCCCAAGGATGCCAGCCAGCGGCGCCGCAGCCTGGAGCCCGCCGAGAACGTGCACGGCGCTGGCGGGGG
CGCTTTCCCCGCCTCGCAGACCCCCAGCAAGCCAGCCTCGGCCGACGGCCACCGCGGCCCCAGCGCGGCC
TTCGCCCCCGCGGCCGCCGAGCCCAAGCTGTTCGGAGGCTTCAACTCCTCGGACACCGTCACCTCCCCGC
AGAGGGCGGGCCCGCTGGCCGGTGGAGTGACCACCTTTGTGGCCCTCTATGACTATGAGTCTAGGACGGA
GACAGACCTGTCCTTCAAGAAAGGCGAGCGGCTCCAGATTGTCAACAACACAGAGGGAGACTGGTGGCTG
GCCCACTCGCTCAGCACAGGACAGACAGGCTACATCCCCAGCAACTACGTGGCGCCCTCCGACTCCATCC
AGGCTGAGGAGTGGTATTTTGGCAAGATCACCAGACGGGAGTCAGAGCGGTTACTGCTCAATGCAGAGAA
CCCGAGAGGGACCTTCTTCGTGCGAGAAAGTGAGACCACGAAAGGTGCCTACTGCCTCTCAGTGTCTGAC
TTCGACAACGCCAAGGGCCTCAACGTGAAGCACTACAAGATCCGCAAGCTGGACAGCGGCGGCTTCTACA
TCACCTCCCGCACCCAGTTCAACAGCCTGCAGCAGCTGGTGGCCTACTACTCCAAACACGCCGATGGCCT
GTGCCACCGCCTCACCACCGTGTGCCCCACGTCCAAGCCGCAGACTCAGGGCCTGGCCAAGGATGCCTGG
GAGATCCCTCGGGAGTCGCTGCGGCTGGAGGTCAAGCTGGGCCAGGGCTGCTTTGGCGAGGTGTGGATGG
GGACCTGGAACGGTACCACCAGGGTGGCCATCAAAACCCTGAAGCCTGGCACGATGTCTCCAGAGGCCTT
CCTGC
