>Addgene plasmid #42202 | pcDNA3 c-SRC (WT) | addgene partial sequence | sequence record 133382 | BGH-rev 5'-TAGAAGGCACAGTCGAGG-3'
CTATAGAATAGGGCCCTCTAGATGCATGCTCGAGCGGCCGCTCTAGCGCCTGTGCCTAGAGGTTCTCCCC
GGGCTGGTACTGGGGCTCGGTGGACGTGAAGTAGTCCTCCAGGAAGGCCTGCAGGTACTCGAAGGTGGGC
CGCTCCTCAGGCTCCTTCCGCCAGCACTGGCACATGAGGTCGTGCAGGGACTCGGGACACTCCGGCGGGC
AGGGCATCCGGTAGCCCCGCTCCACCTGGTCCAGCACCTCGCGGTTCACCATCCCAGGGTAGGGCACCCG
TCCCTTTGTGGTGAGCTCAGTCAGCAGGATCCCGAAGGACCACACGTCCGACTTGATGGTGAAGCGGCCA
TAGAGGGCAGCTTCTGGAGCCGTCCACTTGATGGGGAATTTGGCACCTTGCCGCGCCGTGTACTCATTGT
CTTCAATGAGCCGAGCCAGCCCAAAGTCGGCCACTTTGCACACCAGGTTCTCTCCCACCAGGATGTTGGC
TGCACGAAGGTCCCGGTGGACGTAGTTCATCCGCTCCACGTACGCCATGCCTGAGGCGATCTGAGCAGCC
ATGTCCACCAGCTGAGGCAGCCGCAGGTACTTGCCTGTCTCCCCCTTGAGAAAGTCCAGCAAACTCCCCT
TGCTCATGTACTCCGTGACGATGTAAATGGGCTCCTCTGAAACCACAGCATACAACTGCACCAGCTTCTC
ATGCCTCAGCTTCTTCATGACCTGGGCCTCCTGCAGGAAGGCCTCTGGAGACATCGTGCCAGGCTTCAGG
GTTTTGATGGCCACCCTGGTGGTACCGTTCCAGGTCCCCATCCACACCTCGCCAAAGCAGCCCTGGCCCA
GCTTGACCTCCAGCCGCAGCGACTCCCGAGGGATCTCCCAGGCATCCTTGGCCAGGCCCTGAGTCTGCGG
CTTGGACGTGGGGCACACGGTGGTGAGGCGGTGGCACAGGCCATCGGCGTGTTTGGAGTAGTAGGCCACC
AGCTGCTGCAGGCTGTTGAACTGGGTGCGGGAGGTGATGTAGAAGCCGC
